>Addgene plasmid #113044 | MoClo adapted pUC57-Amp Level 1 position 7 | addgene full sequence | sequence record 223533 | Addgene NGS Result
TAATGTGAGTTAGCTCACTCATTAGGCACCCCAGGCTTTACACTTTATGCTTCCGGCTCGTATGTTGTGT
GGAATTGTGAGCGGATAACAATTTCACACAGGAAACAGCTATGACCATGATTACGCCAAGCTTGCATGCC
TGCAGGTCGACTCTAGAGGATCCCCGGGTACCGAGCTCGAATTCACTGGCCGTCGTTTTACAACGTCGTG
ACTGGGAAAACCCTGGCGTTACCCAACTTAATCGCCTTGCAGCACATCCCCCTTTCGCCAGCTGGCGTAA
TAGCGAAGAGGCCCGCACCGATCGCCCTTCCCAACAGTTGCGCAGCCTGAATGGCGAATGGCGCCTGATG
CGGTATTTTCTCCTTACGCATCTGTGCGGTATTTCACACCGCATATGGTGCACTCTCAGTACAATCTGCT
CTGATGCCGCATAGTTAAGCCAGCCCCGACACCCGCCAACACCCGCTGACGCGCCCTGACGGGCTTGTCT
GCTCCCGGCATCCGCTTACAGACAAGCTGTGACGGTCTCACGCTTGCCTTGTCTTCTGCACGAAGTGTGG
GGTGCCTAATGAGTGAGCTAACTCACATTAATTGCGTTGCGCTCACTGCCCGCTTTCCAGTCGGGAAACC
TGTCGTGCCAGCTGCATTAATGAATCGGCCAACGCGCGGGGAGAGGCGGTTTGCGTATTGGGCGCTCTTC
CGCTTCCTCGCTCACTGACTCGCTGCGCTCGGTCGTTCGGCTGCGGCGAGCGGTATCAGCTCACTCAAAG
GCGGTAATACGGTTATCCACAGAATCAGGGGATAACGCAGGAAAGAACATGTGAGCAAAAGGCCAGCAAA
AGGCCAGGAACCGTAAAAAGGCCGCGTTGCTGGCGTTTTTCCATAGGCTCCGCCCCCCTGACGAGCATCA
CAAAAATCGACGCTCAAGTCAGAGGTGGCGAAACCCGACAGGACTATAAAGATACCAGGCGTTTCCCCCT
GGAAGCTCCCTCGTGCGCTCTCCTGTTCCGACCCTGCCGCTTACCGGATACCTGTCCGCCTTTCTCCCTT
CGGGAAGCGTGGCGCTTTCTCATAGCTCACGCTGTAGGTATCTCAGTTCGGTGTAGGTCGTTCGCTCCAA
GCTGGGCTGTGTGCACGAACCCCCCGTTCAGCCCGACCGCTGCGCCTTATCCGGTAACTATCGTCTTGAG
TCCAACCCGGTAAGACACGACTTATCGCCACTGGCAGCAGCCACTGGTAACAGGATTAGCAGAGCGAGGT
ATGTAGGCGGTGCTACAGAGTTCTTGAAGTGGTGGCCTAACTACGGCTACACTAGAAGAACAGTATTTGG
TATCTGCGCTCTGCTGAAGCCAGTTACCTTCGGAAAAAGAGTTGGTAGCTCTTGATCCGGCAAACAAACC
ACCGCTGGTAGCGGTGGTTTTTTTGTTTGCAAGCAGCAGATTACGCGCAGAAAAAAAGGATCTCAAGAAG
ATCCTTTGATCTTTTCTACGGGGTCTGACGCTCAGTGGAACGAAAACTCACGTTAAGGGATTTTGGTCAT
GAGATTATCAAAAAGGATCTTCACCTAGATCCTTTTAAATTAAAAATGAAGTTTTAAATCAATCTAAAGT
ATATATGAGTAAACTTGGTCTGACAGTTACCAATGCTTAATCAGTGAGGCACCTATCTCAGCGATCTGTC
TATTTCGTTCATCCATAGTTGCCTGACTCCCCGTCGTGTAGATAACTACGATACGGGAGGGCTTACCATC
TGGCCCCAGTGCTGCAATGATACCGCGAGACCCACGCTCACCGGCTCCAGATTTATCAGCAATAAACCAG
CCAGCCGGAAGGGCCGAGCGCAGAAGTGGTCCTGCAACTTTATCCGCCTCCATCCAGTCTATTAATTGTT
GCCGGGAAGCTAGAGTAAGTAGTTCGCCAGTTAATAGTTTGCGCAACGTTGTTGCCATTGCTACAGGCAT
CGTGGTGTCACGCTCGTCGTTTGGTATGGCTTCATTCAGCTCCGGTTCCCAACGATCAAGGCGAGTTACA
TGATCCCCCATGTTGTGCAAAAAAGCGGTTAGCTCCTTCGGTCCTCCGATCGTTGTCAGAAGTAAGTTGG
CCGCAGTGTTATCACTCATGGTTATGGCAGCACTGCATAATTCTCTTACTGTCATGCCATCCGTAAGATG
CTTTTCTGTGACTGGTGAGTACTCAACCAAGTCATTCTGAGAATAGTGTATGCGGCGACCGAGTTGCTCT
TGCCCGGCGTCAATACGGGATAATACCGCGCCACATAGCAGAACTTTAAAAGTGCTCATCATTGGAAAAC
GTTCTTCGGGGCGAAAACTCTCAAGGATCTTACCGCTGTTGAGATCCAGTTCGATGTAACCCACTCGTGC
ACCCAACTGATCTTCAGCATCTTTTACTTTCACCAGCGTTTCTGGGTGAGCAAAAACAGGAAGGCAAAAT
GCCGCAAAAAAGGGAATAAGGGCGACACGGAAATGTTGAATACTCATACTCTTCCTTTTTCAATATTATT
GAAGCATTTATCAGGGTTATTGTCTCATGAGCGGATACATATTTGAATGTATTTAGAAAAATAAACAAAT
AGGGGTTCCGCGCACATTTCCCCGAAAAGTGCCACCTGACGTCTAAGAAACCATTATTATCATGACATTA
ACCTATAAAAATAGGCGTATCACGAGGCCCTTTCGTCTCGCGCGTTTCGGTGATGACGGTGAAAACCTCT
GACACATGCAGCTCCCGGAGACGGTCACAGCTTGTCTGTAAGCGGATGCCGGGAGCAGACAAGCCCGTCA
GGGCGCGTCAGCGGGTGTTGGCGGGTGTCGGGGCTGGCCACTCTGTGAAGACAAGAGCGAATTCCATATG
GGAGTGAGACCGCAGCTGGCACGACAGGTTTCCCGACTGGAAAGCGGGCAGTGAGCGCAACGCAAT
Features (pLannotate 1.2.2; 13 found; start..end, strand, type, name):
      1..22      +  protein_bind   CAP binding site: CAP binding activates transcription in the presence of cAMP. E. coli catabolite activator protein
     37..67      +  promoter       lac promoter: promoter for the E. coli lac operon
     75..91      +  protein_bind   lac operator: The lac repressor binds to the lac operator to inhibit transcription in E. coli. This inhibition can be relieved by adding lactose or isopropyl-β-D-thiogalactopyranoside (IPTG). lac repressor encoded by lacI
    128..184     -  misc_feature   MCS: pUC18/19 multiple cloning site
    181..338     +  CDS            lacZα (fragment): LacZα fragment of β-galactosidase; lacZ fragment
    344..443     -  misc_feature   bom (fragment): basis of mobility region from pBR322
    569..590     -  protein_bind   CAP binding site: CAP binding activates transcription in the presence of cAMP. E. coli catabolite activator protein
    603..695     -  CDS            lacI (fragment): lac repressor; lacI; The lac repressor binds to the lac operator to inhibit transcription in E. coli. This inhibition can be relieved by adding lactose or isopropyl-β-D-thiogalactopyranoside (IPTG).
    878..1466    -  rep_origin     ori: high-copy-number ColE1/pMB1/pBR322/pUC origin of replication
   1637..2497    -  CDS            AmpR: β-lactamase; bla; confers resistance to ampicillin, carbenicillin, and related antibiotics
   2498..2602    -  promoter       AmpR promoter: bla
   2697..2732    +  CDS            rop (fragment): Rop protein, which maintains plasmids at low copy number; rop
   2882..2924    +  CDS            lacI (fragment): lac repressor; lacI; The lac repressor binds to the lac operator to inhibit transcription in E. coli. This inhibition can be relieved by adding lactose or isopropyl-β-D-thiogalactopyranoside (IPTG).
