[The description below was written by a language model from this plasmid's Addgene catalogue record and pLannotate feature annotations shown in this document.]
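Description:
MoClo adapted pUC57-Amp Level 1 position 7 is an empty acceptor vector for the MoClo (Golden Gate-based) modular cloning system. It was built by ligating a MoClo Level 1 cloning cassette into a small pUC57 backbone. Standard MoClo Level 1 acceptors are binary vectors for Agrobacterium-mediated delivery, but this plasmid is non-binary. The feature table accordingly shows no T-DNA borders or broad-host-range replication functions. It is intended for direct DNA delivery into plants by particle bombardment, where a compact, high-yield plasmid is an advantage. The record is inconsistent about the source of the cassette: the backbone modification field names pICH47732, while the resource field names pICH47791.

The sequenced plasmid is about 2.9 kb. It replicates in E. coli from a high-copy ColE1/pUC-type origin and is selected with ampicillin through the bla gene under its own promoter. The cloning cassette is a lacZα unit made up of a CAP binding site, lac promoter, lac operator, a pUC-type multiple cloning site remnant and a lacZα fragment. This unit serves as the listed LacZ alpha screening marker. In MoClo acceptors it is normally displaced when a transcription unit is assembled from Level 0 parts, which allows blue/white discrimination of recombinants. The flanking Type IIS sites and position-specific overhangs are not annotated in the table. The remaining hits, short fragments of lacI, rop and bom and a second CAP site, appear to be backbone or cassette remnants rather than functional elements.

No insert, plant promoter or plant selectable marker is present. Users supply these as modules, and the resulting position 7 transcription unit can then be combined with units from other positions in higher-level multigene assemblies.
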