Addgene plasmid #113044: MoClo adapted pUC57-Amp Level 1 position 7
Purpose: (Empty Backbone) Non binary level 1 position 7 vector adapted for MoClo modular cloning useful for particle bombardment transformation of plants
Depositing lab: Elena Caro Bernat. Depositing organization: Centro de Biotecnología y Genómica de Plantas (UPM/INIA).
Backbone
  Vector backbone: pUC57
  Backbone manufacturer: GenScript
  Backbone size (bp): 2287
  Modifications to backbone: Backbone was ligated with MoClo cloning cassette from vector pICH47732
  Vector type: Synthetic Biology
  Selectable markers: LacZ alpha
Growth in bacteria
  Bacterial resistance: Ampicillin, 100 μg/mL
  Growth temperature: 37°C
  Growth strain: DH5alpha
  Copy number: High Copy
Gene/Insert
  Cloning method: Restriction Enzyme
Resource information
  A portion of this plasmid was derived from a plasmid made by: Vector backbone supplied by GenScript. Cloning cassette digested from plasmid pICH47791 (Addgene plasmid #48006)
Terms and licenses: Academic/Nonprofit Terms; Industry Terms: Not Available to Industry
How to cite: MoClo adapted pUC57-Amp Level 1 position 7 was a gift from Elena Caro Bernat (Addgene plasmid # 113044 ; http://n2t.net/addgene:113044 ; RRID:Addgene_113044)
